>Addgene plasmid #144258 | TFORF2889 | addgene full sequence | sequence record 404127 | Addgene NGS Result
TTAATGTAGTCTTATGCAATACTCTTGTAGTCTTGCAACATGGTAACGATGAGTTAGCAACATGCCTTAC
AAGGAGAGAAAAAGCACCGTGCATGCCGATTGGTGGAAGTAAGGTGGTACGATCGTGCCTTATTAGGAAG
GCAACAGACGGGTCTGACATGGATTGGACGAACCACTGAATTGCCGCATTGCAGAGATATTGTATTTAAG
TGCCTAGCTCGATACATAAACGGGTCTCTCTGGTTAGACCAGATCTGAGCCTGGGAGCTCTCTGGCTAAC
TAGGGAACCCACTGCTTAAGCCTCAATAAAGCTTGCCTTGAGTGCTTCAAGTAGTGTGTGCCCGTCTGTT
GTGTGACTCTGGTAACTAGAGATCCCTCAGACCCTTTTAGTCAGTGTGGAAAATCTCTAGCAGTGGCGCC
CGAACAGGGACTTGAAAGCGAAAGGGAAACCAGAGGAGCTCTCTCGACGCAGGACTCGGCTTGCTGAAGC
GCGCACGGCAAGAGGCGAGGGGCGGCGACTGGTGAGTACGCCAAAAATTTTGACTAGCGGAGGCTAGAAG
GAGAGAGATGGGTGCGAGAGCGTCAGTATTAAGCGGGGGAGAATTAGATCGCGATGGGAAAAAATTCGGT
TAAGGCCAGGGGGAAAGAAAAAATATAAATTAAAACATATAGTATGGGCAAGCAGGGAGCTAGAACGATT
CGCAGTTAATCCTGGCCTGTTAGAAACATCAGAAGGCTGTAGACAAATACTGGGACAGCTACAACCATCC
CTTCAGACAGGATCAGAAGAACTTAGATCATTATATAATACAGTAGCAACCCTCTATTGTGTGCATCAAA
GGATAGAGATAAAAGACACCAAGGAAGCTTTAGACAAGATAGAGGAAGAGCAAAACAAAAGTAAGACCAC
CGCACAGCAAGCGGCCGCTGATCTTCAGACCTGGAGGAGGAGATATGAGGGACAATTGGAGAAGTGAATT
ATATAAATATAAAGTAGTAAAAATTGAACCATTAGGAGTAGCACCCACCAAGGCAAAGAGAAGAGTGGTG
CAGAGAGAAAAAAGAGCAGTGGGAATAGGAGCTTTGTTCCTTGGGTTCTTGGGAGCAGCAGGAAGCACTA
TGGGCGCAGCGTCAATGACGCTGACGGTACAGGCCAGACAATTATTGTCTGGTATAGTGCAGCAGCAGAA
CAATTTGCTGAGGGCTATTGAGGCGCAACAGCATCTGTTGCAACTCACAGTCTGGGGCATCAAGCAGCTC
CAGGCAAGAATCCTGGCTGTGGAAAGATACCTAAAGGATCAACAGCTCCTGGGGATTTGGGGTTGCTCTG
GAAAACTCATTTGCACCACTGCTGTGCCTTGGAATGCTAGTTGGAGTAATAAATCTCTGGAACAGATTTG
GAATCACACGACCTGGATGGAGTGGGACAGAGAAATTAACAATTACACAAGCTTAATACACTCCTTAATT
GAAGAATCGCAAAACCAGCAAGAAAAGAATGAACAAGAATTATTGGAATTAGATAAATGGGCAAGTTTGT
GGAATTGGTTTAACATAACAAATTGGCTGTGGTATATAAAATTATTCATAATGATAGTAGGAGGCTTGGT
AGGTTTAAGAATAGTTTTTGCTGTACTTTCTATAGTGAATAGAGTTAGGCAGGGATATTCACCATTATCG
TTTCAGACCCACCTCCCAACCCCGAGGGGACCCATGCATTGCATCTCAATTAGTCAGCAACCAGGTGTGG
AAAGTCCCCAGGCTCCCCAGCAGGCAGAAGTATGCAAAGCATGCGTCTCAATTAGTCAGCAACCATAGTC
CCGCCCCTAACTCCGCCCATCCCGCCCCTAACTCCGCCCAGTTCCGCCCATTCTCCGCCCCATGGCTGAC
TAATTTTTTTTATTTATGCAGAGGCCGAGGCCGCCTCGGCCTCTGAGCTATTCCAGAAGTAGTGAGGAGG
CTTTTTTGGAGGCCTAGGCTTTTGCAAAAAGCTTTCTAGAGGTACCACCGGAGCTTACCATGACCGAGTA
CAAGCCCACGGTGCGCCTCGCCACCCGCGACGACGTCCCCAGGGCCGTACGCACCCTCGCCGCCGCGTTC
GCCGACTACCCCGCCACGCGCCACACCGTCGATCCGGACCGCCACATCGAGCGGGTCACCGAGCTGCAAG
AACTCTTCCTCACGCGCGTCGGGCTCGACATCGGCAAGGTGTGGGTCGCGGACGACGGCGCCGCCGTGGC
GGTCTGGACCACGCCGGAGAGCGTCGAAGCGGGGGCGGTGTTCGCCGAGATCGGCCCGCGCATGGCCGAG
TTGAGCGGTTCCCGGCTGGCCGCGCAGCAACAGATGGAAGGCCTCCTGGCGCCGCACCGGCCCAAGGAGC
CCGCGTGGTTCCTGGCCACCGTCGGCGTCTCGCCCGACCACCAGGGCAAGGGTCTGGGCAGCGCCGTCGT
GCTCCCCGGAGTGGAGGCGGCCGAGCGCGCCGGGGTGCCCGCCTTCCTGGAGACCTCCGCGCCCCGCAAC
CTCCCCTTCTACGAGCGGCTCGGCTTCACCGTCACCGCCGACGTCGAGGTGCCCGAAGGACCGCGCACCT
GGTGCATGACCCGCAAGCCCGGTGCCAGTTAACGAATTCTAGATCTTGAGACAAATGGCAGTATTCATCC
ACAATTTTAAAAGAAAAGGGGGGATTGGGGGGTACAGTGCAGGGGAAAGAATAGTAGACATAATAGCAAC
AGACATACAAACTAAAGAATTACAAAAACAAATTACAAAAATTCAAAATTTTCGGGTTTATTACAGGGAC
AGCAGAGATCCACTTTGGCGCCGGCTCGAGGCCTGCAGGTGCAAAGATGGATAAAGTTTTAAACAGAGAG
GAATCTTTGCAGCTAATGGACCTTCTAGGTCTTGAAAGGAGTGGGAATTGGCTCCGGTGCCCGTCAGTGG
GCAGAGCGCACATCGCCCACAGTCCCCGAGAAGTTGGGGGGAGGGGTCGGCAATTGAACCGGTGCCTAGA
GAAGGTGGCGCGGGGTAAACTGGGAAAGTGATGTCGTGTACTGGCTCCGCCTTTTTCCCGAGGGTGGGGG
AGAACCGTATATAAGTGCAGTAGTCGCCGTGAACGTTCTTTTTCGCAACGGGTTTGCCGCCAGAACACAG
GTAAGTGCCGTGTGTGGTTCCCGCGGGCCTGGCCTCTTTACGGGTTATGGCCCTTGCGTGCCTTGAATTA
CTTCCACCTGGCTGCAGTACGTGATTCTTGATCCCGAGCTTCGGGTTGGAAGTGGGTGGGAGAGTTCGAG
GCCTTGCGCTTAAGGAGCCCCTTCGCCTCGTGCTTGAGTTGAGGCCTGGCCTGGGCGCTGGGGCCGCCGC
GTGCGAATCTGGTGGCACCTTCGCGCCTGTCTCGCTGCTTTCGATAAGTCTCTAGCCATTTAAAATTTTT
GATGACCTGCTGCGACGCTTTTTTTCTGGCAAGATAGTCTTGTAAATGCGGGCCAAGATCTGCACACTGG
TATTTCGGTTTTTGGGGCCGCGGGCGGCGACGGGGCCCGTGCGTCCCAGCGCACATGTTCGGCGAGGCGG
GGCCTGCGAGCGCGGCCACCGAGAATCGGACGGGGGTAGTCTCAAGCTGGCCGGCCTGCTCTGGTGCCTG
GCCTCGCGCCGCCGTGTATCGCCCCGCCCTGGGCGGCAAGGCTGGCCCGGTCGGCACCAGTTGCGTGAGC
GGAAAGATGGCCGCTTCCCGGCCCTGCTGCAGGGAGCTCAAAATGGAGGACGCGGCGCTCGGGAGAGCGG
GCGGGTGAGTCACCCACACAAAGGAAAAGGGCCTTTCCGTCCTCAGCCGTCGCTTCATGTGACTCCACGG
AGTACCGGGCGCCGTCCAGGCACCTCGATTAGTTCTCGAGCTTTTGGAGTACGTCGTCTTTAGGTTGGGG
GGAGGGGTTTTATGCGATGGAGTTTCCCCACACTGAGTGGGTGGAGACTGAAGTTAGGCCAGCTTGGCAC
TTGATGTAATTCTCCTTGGAATTTGCCCTTTTTGAGTTTGGATCTTGGTTCATTCTCAAGCCTCAGACAG
TGGTTCAAAGTTTTTTTCTTCCATTTCAGGTGTCGTGAGGCTAGCACCGCCACCATGGGGGTGGACTTTG
ATGTGAAGACTTTCTGCCACAACTTGCGGGCGACTAAGCCACCATACGAGTGCCCGGTGGAGACCTGCCG
AAAGGTCTACAAGAGTTACAGTGGTATTGAGTACCACCTGTACCACTATGACCACGACAACCCACCACCC
CCACAACAAACTCCACTCCGCAAGCACAAGAAAAAGGGGCGCCAGTCACGCCCAGCCAACAAGCAGTCAC
CCAGCCCCTCAGAGGTCTCACAGTCACCAGGCCGTGAGGTGATGAGCTATGCACAGGCCCAGCGCATGGT
GGAGGTGGACTTGCATGGCCGCGTCCACCGCATCAGCATCTTTGACAACCTGGATGTGGTGTCAGAGGAT
GAGGAAGCCCCCGAGGAGGCCCCTGAGAATGGCAGCAACAAGGAGAACACTGAGACACCAGCTGCTACTC
CCAAGTCAGGCAAACATAAGAACAAGGAGAAGCGCAAGGACTCCAACCATCACCACCACCACAATGTTTC
TGCGAGCACCACTCCCAAGCTGCCAGAGGTGGTCTATCGGGAGCTGGAACAGGACACCCCTGATGCCCCA
CCCCGGCCAACTTCCTATTACCGGTACATCGAGAAGTCTGCAGAGGAGCTGGACGAGGAAGTAGAGTATG
ACATGGACGAGGAGGACTACATCTGGCTGGATATCATGAATGAGCGTCGGAAGACAGAGGGTGTAAGTCC
CATCCCGCAGGAGATCTTTGAGTACCTAATGGACCGACTGGAGAAGGAGTCGTACTTTGAGAGTCATAAT
AAAGGCGACCCTAATGCGCTAGTGGACGAGGATGCTGTTTGCTGTATCTGCAATGATGGTGAGTGCCAGA
ACAGCAATGTCATCCTCTTCTGTGACATGTGCAACCTGGCCGTGCACCAGGAGTGCTACGGTGTCCCCTA
TATCCCTGAGGGCCAGTGGCTGTGCCGCCGTTGCCTGCAGTCACCCTCTCGTGCTGTGGATTGTGCCCTG
TGCCCCAACAAGGGCGGTGCCTTCAAGCAGACAGATGACGGGCGCTGGGCCCATGTGGTGTGTGCCTTGT
GGATCCCTGAGGTCTGCTTCGCCAACACGGTCTTCCTAGAGCCTATTGACAGCATTGAGCACATCCCACC
AGCTCGCTGGAAGCTCACCTGCTACATTTGCAAACAACGGGGCTCAGGGGCCTGCATCCAGTGCCACAAG
GCCAACTGTTACACAGCTTTCCATGTGACATGCGCCCAGCAGGCTGGCCTTTACATGAAGATGGAGCCTG
TGCGGGAGACAGGCGCCAACGGCACCTCTTTCAGTGTCCGCAAGACAGCCTACTGCGACATCCACACGCC
TCCAGGTTCAGCACGCCGACTGCCTGCCCTGTCCCACAGCGAGGGTGAGGAGGATGAAGATGAGGAGGAG
GATGAGGGTAAGGGCTGGAGCTCAGAGAAAGTCAAGAAGGCCAAGGCCAAGTCCCGGATCAAAATGAAGA
AGGCACGGAAGATCCTGGCAGAGAAGCGGGCAGCAGCACCTGTGGTGTCAGTGCCCTGCATCCCACCACA
CAGGCTTAGTAAAATCACCAACCGCCTGACCATCCAAAGGAAGAGCCAGTTCATGCAGAGGCTGCACAGC
TACTGGACACTGAAGCGGCAGTCACGGAATGGGGTCCCATTGCTACGTCGCCTGCAGACACACCTGCAAT
CTCAGAGGAACTGTGACCAAGTTGGGAGAGATTCTGAGGATAAGAACTGGGCCCTTAAAGAACAGCTCAA
GTCCTGGCAGCGGCTCCGGCATGACTTGGAGCGAGCTCGGCTGCTCGTGGAATTGATCCGCAAGCGGGAA
AAACTCAAAAGGGAGACGATCAAGGTTCAGCAGATTGCCATGGAGATGCAGCTGACTCCTTTCCTCATCC
TCCTTCGCAAAACCTTGGAGCAGCTCCAAGAGAAGGACACAGGCAACATCTTCAGCGAGCCGGTCCCTCT
GTCTGAGGTACCTGACTACCTAGACCACATCAAAAAGCCCATGGACTTTTTCACCATGAAGCAGAACTTG
GAGGCTTACCGCTACCTGAATTTTGATGATTTTGAGGAGGACTTCAACCTCATCGTCAGCAACTGCCTCA
AGTATAACGCCAAGGACACCATCTTCTACCGGGCAGCAGTGCGGCTTCGTGAGCAGGGTGGTGCTGTGCT
CCGCCAGGCCCGGCGCCAGGCAGAAAAAATGGGCATTGACTTTGAGACGGGCATGCATATCCCCCACAGC
CTGGCTGGAGATGAGGCCACACACCACACTGAAGATGCAGCCGAGGAAGAGCGGCTGGTCTTGCTGGAGA
ACCAGAAGCACCTGCCAGTGGAAGAACAGCTAAAGCTGCTTCTGGAGCGGCTGGACGAAGTGAATGCCAG
CAAGCAGAGTGTGGGCCGCTCACGGCGTGCAAAGATGATCAAGAAAGAGATGACGGCACTGCGGCGGAAG
CTTGCCCATCAGCGAGAGACGGGACGTGATGGCCCTGAGCGGCATGGCCCCTCGAGCCGGGGTAGTCTGA
CACCCCACCCGGCAGCCTGTGACAAGGATGGGCAGACAGATAGTGCGGCAGAGGAGAGCAGCAGCCAGGA
GACAAGCAAAGGCCTGGGTCCCAACATGTCCTCAACCCCCGCACATGAGGTGGGCAGGAGAACCTCAGTT
CTGTTCTCCAAAAAGAACCCGAAGACAGCTGGACCGCCCAAGAGGCCGGGCCGGCCCCCCAAAAACCGGG
AGAGCCAGATGACCCCCAGCCACGGAGGCAGTCCTGTGGGGCCCCCCCAGCTCCCCATCATGAGTTCCCT
GCGTCAGCGCAAGCGGGGTAGGAGCCCCCGGCCCAGTTCGAGCTCAGACAGCGACAGTGATAAGTCCACA
GAAGACCCCCCAATGGACTTACCAGCCAATGGCTTCAGCGGTGGAAACCAACCAGTGAAGAAGAGTTTCT
TGGTATACCGTAATGACTGCAGCCTTCCCCGGAGCAGCTCAGACTCTGAGTCCAGCAGCAGTAGCAGTAG
CAGCGCTGCTTCAGACCGGACCAGCACAACGCCCTCAAAACAAGGCCGGGGCAAACCCTCCTTCTCTCGG
GGCACTTTCCCAGAGGACAGCAGTGAGGATACCTCAGGCACTGAGAATGAGGCCTACTCCGTGGGCACTG
GCCGCGGCGTGGGCCACAGCATGGTAAGGAAGAGTCTGGGCCGGGGAGCTGGCTGGCTGTCAGAGGATGA
GGACTCCCCGCTGGATGCTCTGGACCTCGTGTGGGCCAAATGCCGAGGCTATCCATCATACCCAGCTCTG
ATCATTGATCCAAAGATGCCCCGAGAAGGTATGTTCCACCATGGGGTTCCCATCCCTGTGCCCCCACTGG
AGGTGCTGAAACTTGGGGAGCAGATGACCCAGGAAGCCCGAGAGCATCTCTACCTCGTCCTCTTCTTTGA
CAACAAACGAACCTGGCAGTGGCTGCCCAGGACCAAGCTGGTTCCTCTGGGTGTGAACCAGGACCTAGAC
AAGGAGAAGATGCTGGAGGGCCGCAAGTCCAACATCCGCAAGTCAGTACAGATCGCCTACCACAGGGCTC
TGCAGCACCGCAGCAAGGTGCAAGGCGAGCAGAGCAGTGAGACCAGCGATAGTGATTAGTAATGAACTAG
TCCGTAACTTGAAAGTATTTCGATTTCTTGGCTTTATATATCTTGTGGAAAGGACGACTTAAGGGTGCGG
CTGTATTCCCAACGCGTTAAGTCGACAATCAACCTCTGGATTACAAAATTTGTGAAAGATTGACTGGTAT
TCTTAACTATGTTGCTCCTTTTACGCTATGTGGATACGCTGCTTTAATGCCTTTGTATCATGCTATTGCT
TCCCGTATGGCTTTCATTTTCTCCTCCTTGTATAAATCCTGGTTGCTGTCTCTTTATGAGGAGTTGTGGC
CCGTTGTCAGGCAACGTGGCGTGGTGTGCACTGTGTTTGCTGACGCAACCCCCACTGGTTGGGGCATTGC
CACCACCTGTCAGCTCCTTTCCGGGACTTTCGCTTTCCCCCTCCCTATTGCCACGGCGGAACTCATCGCC
GCCTGCCTTGCCCGCTGCTGGACAGGGGCTCGGCTGTTGGGCACTGACAATTCCGTGGTGTTGTCGGGGA
AATCATCGTCCTTTCCTTGGCTGCTCGCCTGTGTTGCCACCTGGATTCTGCGCGGGACGTCCTTCTGCTA
CGTCCCTTCGGCCCTCAATCCAGCGGACCTTCCTTCCCGCGGCCTGCTGCCGGCTCTGCGGCCTCTTCCG
CGTCTTCGCCTTCGCCCTCAGACGAGTCGGATCTCCCTTTGGGCCGCCTCCCCGCGTCGACTTTAAGACC
AATGACTTACAAGGCAGCTGTAGATCTTAGCCACTTTTTAAAAGAAAAGGGGGGACTGGAAGGGCTAATT
CACTCCCAACGAAGACAAGATCTGCTTTTTGCTTGTACTGGGTCTCTCTGGTTAGACCAGATCTGAGCCT
GGGAGCTCTCTGGCTAACTAGGGAACCCACTGCTTAAGCCTCAATAAAGCTTGCCTTGAGTGCTTCAAGT
AGTGTGTGCCCGTCTGTTGTGTGACTCTGGTAACTAGAGATCCCTCAGACCCTTTTAGTCAGTGTGGAAA
ATCTCTAGCAGTACGTATAGTAGTTCATGTCATCTTATTATTCAGTATTTATAACTTGCAAAGAAATGAA
TATCAGAGAGTGAGAGGAACTTGTTTATTGCAGCTTATAATGGTTACAAATAAAGCAATAGCATCACAAA
TTTCACAAATAAAGCATTTTTTTCACTGCATTCTAGTTGTGGTTTGTCCAAACTCATCAATGTATCTTAT
CATGTCTGGCTCTAGCTATCCCGCCCCTAACTCCGCCCATCCCGCCCCTAACTCCGCCCAGTTCCGCCCA
TTCTCCGCCCCATGGCTGACTAATTTTTTTTATTTATGCAGAGGCCGAGGCCGCCTCGGCCTCTGAGCTA
TTCCAGAAGTAGTGAGGAGGCTTTTTTGGAGGCCTAGGGACGTACCCAATTCGCCCTATAGTGAGTCGTA
TTACGCGCGCTCACTGGCCGTCGTTTTACAACGTCGTGACTGGGAAAACCCTGGCGTTACCCAACTTAAT
CGCCTTGCAGCACATCCCCCTTTCGCCAGCTGGCGTAATAGCGAAGAGGCCCGCACCGATCGCCCTTCCC
AACAGTTGCGCAGCCTGAATGGCGAATGGG
[124 nt withheld, positions 9341-9464]
C
[91 nt withheld, positions 9466-9556]
A
[49 nt withheld, positions 9558-9606]
CCTTTGACGTTGGAGTCCACGTTCTTT
[37 nt withheld, positions 9634-9670]
ACCCTATCTCGGTCTATTCTTTTGATTTATAAGGGATTTTGCCGATTTCGGCCTATTGGTTAAAAAATGA
GCTGATTTAACAAAAATTTAACGCGAATTTTAACAAAATATTAACGCTTACAATTTAGGTGGCACTTTTC
GGGGAAATGTGCGCGGAACCCCTATTTGTTTATTTTTCTAAATACATTCAAATATGTATCCGCTCATGAG
ACAATAACCCTGATAAATGCTTCAATAATATTGAAAAAGGAAGAGTATGAGTATTCAACATTTCCGTGTC
GCCCTTATTCCCTTTTTTGCGGCATTTTGCCTTCCTGTTTTTGCTCACCCAGAAACGCTGGTGAAAGTAA
AAGATGCTGAAGATCAGTTGGGTGCACGAGTGGGTTACATCGAACTGGATCTCAACAGCGGTAAGATCCT
TGAGAGTTTTCGCCCCGAAGAACGTTTTCCAATGATGAGCACTTTTAAAGTTCTGCTATGTGGCGCGGTA
TTATCCCGTATTGACGCCGGGCAAGAGCAACTCGGTCGCCGCATACACTATTCTCAGAATGACTTGGTTG
AGTACTCACCAGTCACAGAAAAGCATCTTACGGATGGCATGACAGTAAGAGAATTATGCAGTGCTGCCAT
AACCATGAGTGATAACACTGCGGCCAACTTACTTCTGACAACGATCGGAGGACCGAAGGAGCTAACCGCT
TTTTTGCACAACATGGGGGATCATGTAACTCGCCTTGATCGTTGGGAACCGGAGCTGAATGAAGCCATAC
CAAACGACGAGCGTGACACCACGATGCCTGTAGCAATGGCAACAACGTTGCGCAAACTATTAACTGGCGA
ACTACTTACTCTAGCTTCCCGGCAACAATTAATAGACTGGATGGAGGCGGATAAAGTTGCAGGACCACTT
CTGCGCTCGGCCCTTCCGGCTGGCTGGTTTATTGCTGATAAATCTGGAGCCGGTGAGCGTGGGTCTCGCG
GTATCATTGCAGCACTGGGGCCAGATGGTAAGCCCTCCCGTATCGTAGTTATCTACACGACGGGGAGTCA
GGCAACTATGGATGAACGAAATAGACAGATCGCTGAGATAGGTGCCTCACTGATTAAGCATTGGTAACTG
TCAGACCAAGTTTACTCATATATACTTTAGATTGATTTAAAACTTCATTTTTAATTTAAAAGGATCTAGG
TGAAGATCCTTTTTGATAATCTCATGACCAAAATCCCTTAACGTGAGTTTTCGTTCCACTGAGCGTCAGA
CCCCGTAGAAAAGATCAAAGGATCTTCTTGAGATCCTTTTTTTCTGCGCGTAATCTGCTGCTTGCAAACA
AAAAAACCACCGCTACCAGCGGTGGTTTGTTTGCCGGATCAAGAGCTACCAACTCTTTTTCCGAAGGTAA
CTGGCTTCAGCAGAGCGCAGATACCAAATACTGTTCTTCTAGTGTAGCCGTAGTTAGGCCACCACTTCAA
GAACTCTGTAGCACCGCCTACATACCTCGCTCTGCTAATCCTGTTACCAGTGGCTGCTGCCAGTGGCGAT
AAGTCGTGTCTTACCGGGTTGGACTCAAGACGATAGTTACCGGATAAGGCGCAGCGGTCGGGCTGAACGG
GGGGTTCGTGCACACAGCCCAGCTTGGAGCGAACGACCTACACCGAACTGAGATACCTACAGCGTGAGCT
ATGAGAAAGCGCCACGCTTCCCGAAGGGAGAAAGGCGGACAGGTATCCGGTAAGCGGCAGGGTCGGAACA
GGAGAGCGCACGAGGGAGCTTCCAGGGGGAAACGCCTGGTATCTTTATAGTCCTGTCGGGTTTCGCCACC
TCTGACTTGAGCGTCGATTTTTGTGATGCTCGTCAGGGGGGCGGAGCCTATGGAAAAACGCCAGCAACGC
GGCCTTTTTACGGTTCCTGGCCTTTTGCTGGCCTTTTGCTCACATGTTCTTTCCTGCGTTATCCCCTGAT
TCTGTGGATAACCGTATTACCGCCTTTGAGTGAGCTGATACCGCTCGCCGCAGCCGAACGACCGAGCGCA
GCGAGTCAGTGAGCGAGGAAGCGGAAGAGCGCCCAATACGCAAACCGCCTCTCCCCGCGCGTTGGCCGAT
TCATTAATGCAGCTGGCACGACAGGTTTCCCGACTGGAAAGCGGGCAGTGAGCGCAACGCAATTAATGTG
AGTTAGCTCACTCATTAGGCACCCCAGGCTTTACACTTTATGCTTCCGGCTCGTATGTTGTGTGGAATTG
TGAGCGGATAACAATTTCACACAGGAAACAGCTATGACCATGATTACGCCAAGCGCGCAATTAACCCTCA
CTAAAGGGAACAAAAGCTGGAGCTGCAAGC
Features (pLannotate 1.2.2; 31 found; start..end, strand, type, name):
      5..231     +  promoter       RSV promoter: Rous sarcoma virus enhancer/promoter
    232..412     +  LTR            5' LTR (truncated): truncated 5' long terminal repeat (LTR) from HIV-1
    459..584     +  misc_feature   HIV-1 Ψ: packaging signal of human immunodeficiency virus type 1
    568..931     +  CDS            HIV-1 gag (fragment): gag protein from human immunodeficiency virus 1; gag
   1077..1310    +  misc_feature   RRE: The Rev response element (RRE) of HIV-1 allows for Rev-dependent mRNA export from the nucleus to the cytoplasm.
   1687..1713    +  CDS            Rev (fragment): human immunodeficiency virus 1 (HIV-1) Rev protein; rev; enhances nuclear export of unspliced and incompletely spliced viral mRNAs
   1720..1743    +  promoter       SV40 promoter (fragment): SV40 early promoter
   1744..1815    +  promoter       SV40 promoter (fragment): SV40 enhancer and early promoter
   1839..1974    +  rep_origin     SV40 ori: SV40 origin of replication
   2020..2616    +  CDS            PuroR (fragment): puromycin N-acetyltransferase; pac from Streptomyces; confers resistance to puromycin
   2665..2782    +  misc_feature   cPPT/CTS: central polypurine tract and central termination sequence of HIV-1
   2847..2913    +  CDS            small t antigen (fragment): SV40 (simian virus 40) small t antigen
   2920..4098    +  promoter       EF-1α promoter: strong constitutive promoter for human elongation factor EF-1α
   4115..7756    +  CDS            BRPF1: BRPF1_HUMAN - Also known as BR140 From Homo sapiens (Human).
   7772..7825    +  promoter       U6 promoter (fragment): RNA polymerase III promoter for human U6 snRNA
   7867..8455    +  misc_feature   WPRE: woodchuck hepatitis virus posttranscriptional regulatory element
   8506..8525    +  misc_feature   cPPT/CTS (fragment): central polypurine tract and central termination sequence of HIV-1
   8527..8760    +  LTR            3' LTR (ΔU3): self-inactivating 3' long terminal repeat (LTR) from HIV-1
   8838..8959    +  polyA_signal   SV40 poly(A) signal: SV40 polyadenylation signal
   8999..9134    +  rep_origin     SV40 ori: SV40 origin of replication
   9155..9173    -  promoter       T7 promoter: promoter for bacteriophage T7 RNA polymerase
   9181..9336    +  CDS            lacZα (fragment): LacZα fragment of β-galactosidase; lacZ fragment
   9341..9769    +  rep_origin     f1 ori (sequence partly withheld): f1 bacteriophage origin of replication; arrow indicates direction of (+) strand synthesis
   9822..9926    +  promoter       AmpR promoter: bla
   9927..10787   +  CDS            AmpR: β-lactamase; bla; confers resistance to ampicillin, carbenicillin, and related antibiotics
  10958..11546   +  rep_origin     ori: high-copy-number ColE1/pMB1/pBR322/pUC origin of replication
  11729..11821   +  CDS            lacI (fragment): lac repressor; lacI; The lac repressor binds to the lac operator to inhibit transcription in E. coli. This inhibition can be relieved by adding lactose or isopropyl-β-D-thiogalactopyranoside (IPTG).
  11834..11855   +  protein_bind   CAP binding site: CAP binding activates transcription in the presence of cAMP. E. coli catabolite activator protein
  11870..11900   +  promoter       lac promoter: promoter for the E. coli lac operon
  11904..11926   +  protein_bind   lac operator (fragment): The lac repressor binds to the lac operator to inhibit transcription in E. coli. This inhibition can be relieved by adding lactose or isopropyl-β-D-thiogalactopyranoside (IPTG). lac repressor encoded by lacI
  11969..11987   +  promoter       T3 promoter: promoter for bacteriophage T3 RNA polymerase
