[The description below was written by a language model from this plasmid's Addgene catalogue record and pLannotate feature annotations shown in this document.]
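Description:
TFORF2889 is a third-generation-style, self-inactivating lentiviral expression plasmid built on the pLX_TRC317 backbone and carrying the human BRPF1 open reading frame (also known as BR140). It belongs to a barcoded transcription factor ORF collection designed for overexpression in mammalian cells. The plasmid is maintained in E. coli at high copy through a ColE1/pUC-type origin with ampicillin selection via β-lactamase. An f1 origin and remnants of a lac/lacZα cloning region flanked by T7 and T3 promoters are also present in the bacterial backbone. The depositor warns that the plasmid can recombine.

The viral genome is transcribed from an RSV promoter fused to a truncated HIV-1 5' LTR. It contains the Ψ packaging signal with a gag fragment, the RRE for Rev-dependent nuclear export, a cPPT/CTS element, and a ΔU3 3' LTR that inactivates LTR promoter activity after integration, followed by an SV40 polyadenylation signal. Two cassettes lie within the transfer region. The first is an SV40 early promoter/origin driving puromycin N-acetyltransferase for selection of transduced cells. The second is the EF-1α promoter driving the BRPF1 coding sequence, with a WPRE downstream to enhance transcript stability and expression.

The record states that each ORF is paired with a unique 24-bp barcode, but the barcode is not annotated in the feature table. It may lie in the short region between the ORF and the WPRE, where a small U6 promoter fragment match is called, though this is not confirmed. The barcode lets the transcription factor be identified by sequencing in pooled overexpression screens, such as those for directed differentiation.
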