Addgene plasmid #144258: TFORF2889
Purpose: Lentiviral vector for overexpressing transcription factor ORFs with unique 24-bp barcodes. Barcodes facilitate identification of transcription factors in pooled screens.
Depositing lab: Feng Zhang. Depositing organization: Broad Institute. Publication: A transcription factor atlas of directed differentiation. Joung J, Ma S, Tay T, Geiger-Schuller KR, Kirchgatterer PC, Verdine VK, Guo B, Arias-Garcia MA, Allen WE, Singh A, Kuksenko O, Abudayyeh OO, Gootenberg JS, Fu Z, Macrae RK, Buenrostro JD, Regev A, Zhang F. Cell. 2023 Jan 5;186(1):209-229.e26. doi: 10.1016/j.cell.2022.11.026. PubMed 36608654.
Backbone
  Vector backbone: pLX_TRC317
  Backbone manufacturer: Broad Institute Genetic Perturbation Platform
  Backbone size w/o insert (bp): 8264
  Vector type: Mammalian Expression, Lentiviral
  Selectable markers: Puromycin
Growth in bacteria
  Bacterial resistance: Ampicillin, 100 μg/mL
  Growth temperature: 37°C
  Growth strain: NEB Stable
  Copy number: High Copy
Gene/Insert
  Gene/Insert name: BRPF1
  Species: H. sapiens (human)
  Insert size (bp): 3746
  Entrez Gene: BRPF1 (a.k.a. BR140, IDDDFP)
  Promoter: EF1a
  Cloning method: Unknown
  Sequencing primers: 5′ GGGTGGAGACTGAAGTTAGGCCAG; 3′ CACATAGCGTAAAAGGAGCAACATAG
Terms and licenses: Academic/Nonprofit Terms; Industry Terms: Not Available to Industry
Depositor comments: NM_004634,ENST00000457855 . The transcription factor ORF portion of this plasmid was synthesized by Genewiz. Please test multiple small colonies in case of plasmid recombination. To make this collection available in a timely manner, a portion of this collection was not fully sequenced by Addgene. If an Addgene verified full plasmid sequence is not available, please contact us prior to placing an order to request the full sequence.
How to cite: TFORF2889 was a gift from Feng Zhang (Addgene plasmid # 144258 ; http://n2t.net/addgene:144258 ; RRID:Addgene_144258)
