>Addgene plasmid #144258 | TFORF2889 | depositor partial sequence | sequence record 284889 | Insert
ACCGCCACCATGGGGGTGGACTTTGATGTGAAGACTTTCTGCCACAACTTGCGGGCGACTAAGCCACCAT
ACGAGTGCCCGGTGGAGACCTGCCGAAAGGTCTACAAGAGTTACAGTGGTATTGAGTACCACCTGTACCA
CTATGACCACGACAACCCACCACCCCCACAACAAACTCCACTCCGCAAGCACAAGAAAAAGGGGCGCCAG
TCACGCCCAGCCAACAAGCAGTCACCCAGCCCCTCAGAGGTCTCACAGTCACCAGGCCGTGAGGTGATGA
GCTATGCACAGGCCCAGCGCATGGTGGAGGTGGACTTGCATGGCCGCGTCCACCGCATCAGCATCTTTGA
CAACCTGGATGTGGTGTCAGAGGATGAGGAAGCCCCCGAGGAGGCCCCTGAGAATGGCAGCAACAAGGAG
AACACTGAGACACCAGCTGCTACTCCCAAGTCAGGCAAACATAAGAACAAGGAGAAGCGCAAGGACTCCA
ACCATCACCACCACCACAATGTTTCTGCGAGCACCACTCCCAAGCTGCCAGAGGTGGTCTATCGGGAGCT
GGAACAGGACACCCCTGATGCCCCACCCCGGCCAACTTCCTATTACCGGTACATCGAGAAGTCTGCAGAG
GAGCTGGACGAGGAAGTAGAGTATGACATGGACGAGGAGGACTACATCTGGCTGGATATCATGAATGAGC
GTCGGAAGACAGAGGGTGTAAGTCCCATCCCGCAGGAGATCTTTGAGTACCTAATGGACCGACTGGAGAA
GGAGTCGTACTTTGAGAGTCATAATAAAGGCGACCCTAATGCGCTAGTGGACGAGGATGCTGTTTGCTGT
ATCTGCAATGATGGTGAGTGCCAGAACAGCAATGTCATCCTCTTCTGTGACATGTGCAACCTGGCCGTGC
ACCAGGAGTGCTACGGTGTCCCCTATATCCCTGAGGGCCAGTGGCTGTGCCGCCGTTGCCTGCAGTCACC
CTCTCGTGCTGTGGATTGTGCCCTGTGCCCCAACAAGGGCGGTGCCTTCAAGCAGACAGATGACGGGCGC
TGGGCCCATGTGGTGTGTGCCTTGTGGATCCCTGAGGTCTGCTTCGCCAACACGGTCTTCCTAGAGCCTA
TTGACAGCATTGAGCACATCCCACCAGCTCGCTGGAAGCTCACCTGCTACATTTGCAAACAACGGGGCTC
AGGGGCCTGCATCCAGTGCCACAAGGCCAACTGTTACACAGCTTTCCATGTGACATGCGCCCAGCAGGCT
GGCCTTTACATGAAGATGGAGCCTGTGCGGGAGACAGGCGCCAACGGCACCTCTTTCAGTGTCCGCAAGA
CAGCCTACTGCGACATCCACACGCCTCCAGGTTCAGCACGCCGACTGCCTGCCCTGTCCCACAGCGAGGG
TGAGGAGGATGAAGATGAGGAGGAGGATGAGGGTAAGGGCTGGAGCTCAGAGAAAGTCAAGAAGGCCAAG
GCCAAGTCCCGGATCAAAATGAAGAAGGCACGGAAGATCCTGGCAGAGAAGCGGGCAGCAGCACCTGTGG
TGTCAGTGCCCTGCATCCCACCACACAGGCTTAGTAAAATCACCAACCGCCTGACCATCCAAAGGAAGAG
CCAGTTCATGCAGAGGCTGCACAGCTACTGGACACTGAAGCGGCAGTCACGGAATGGGGTCCCATTGCTA
CGTCGCCTGCAGACACACCTGCAATCTCAGAGGAACTGTGACCAAGTTGGGAGAGATTCTGAGGATAAGA
ACTGGGCCCTTAAAGAACAGCTCAAGTCCTGGCAGCGGCTCCGGCATGACTTGGAGCGAGCTCGGCTGCT
CGTGGAATTGATCCGCAAGCGGGAAAAACTCAAAAGGGAGACGATCAAGGTTCAGCAGATTGCCATGGAG
ATGCAGCTGACTCCTTTCCTCATCCTCCTTCGCAAAACCTTGGAGCAGCTCCAAGAGAAGGACACAGGCA
ACATCTTCAGCGAGCCGGTCCCTCTGTCTGAGGTACCTGACTACCTAGACCACATCAAAAAGCCCATGGA
CTTTTTCACCATGAAGCAGAACTTGGAGGCTTACCGCTACCTGAATTTTGATGATTTTGAGGAGGACTTC
AACCTCATCGTCAGCAACTGCCTCAAGTATAACGCCAAGGACACCATCTTCTACCGGGCAGCAGTGCGGC
TTCGTGAGCAGGGTGGTGCTGTGCTCCGCCAGGCCCGGCGCCAGGCAGAAAAAATGGGCATTGACTTTGA
GACGGGCATGCATATCCCCCACAGCCTGGCTGGAGATGAGGCCACACACCACACTGAAGATGCAGCCGAG
GAAGAGCGGCTGGTCTTGCTGGAGAACCAGAAGCACCTGCCAGTGGAAGAACAGCTAAAGCTGCTTCTGG
AGCGGCTGGACGAAGTGAATGCCAGCAAGCAGAGTGTGGGCCGCTCACGGCGTGCAAAGATGATCAAGAA
AGAGATGACGGCACTGCGGCGGAAGCTTGCCCATCAGCGAGAGACGGGACGTGATGGCCCTGAGCGGCAT
GGCCCCTCGAGCCGGGGTAGTCTGACACCCCACCCGGCAGCCTGTGACAAGGATGGGCAGACAGATAGTG
CGGCAGAGGAGAGCAGCAGCCAGGAGACAAGCAAAGGCCTGGGTCCCAACATGTCCTCAACCCCCGCACA
TGAGGTGGGCAGGAGAACCTCAGTTCTGTTCTCCAAAAAGAACCCGAAGACAGCTGGACCGCCCAAGAGG
CCGGGCCGGCCCCCCAAAAACCGGGAGAGCCAGATGACCCCCAGCCACGGAGGCAGTCCTGTGGGGCCCC
CCCAGCTCCCCATCATGAGTTCCCTGCGTCAGCGCAAGCGGGGTAGGAGCCCCCGGCCCAGTTCGAGCTC
AGACAGCGACAGTGATAAGTCCACAGAAGACCCCCCAATGGACTTACCAGCCAATGGCTTCAGCGGTGGA
AACCAACCAGTGAAGAAGAGTTTCTTGGTATACCGTAATGACTGCAGCCTTCCCCGGAGCAGCTCAGACT
CTGAGTCCAGCAGCAGTAGCAGTAGCAGCGCTGCTTCAGACCGGACCAGCACAACGCCCTCAAAACAAGG
CCGGGGCAAACCCTCCTTCTCTCGGGGCACTTTCCCAGAGGACAGCAGTGAGGATACCTCAGGCACTGAG
AATGAGGCCTACTCCGTGGGCACTGGCCGCGGCGTGGGCCACAGCATGGTAAGGAAGAGTCTGGGCCGGG
GAGCTGGCTGGCTGTCAGAGGATGAGGACTCCCCGCTGGATGCTCTGGACCTCGTGTGGGCCAAATGCCG
AGGCTATCCATCATACCCAGCTCTGATCATTGATCCAAAGATGCCCCGAGAAGGTATGTTCCACCATGGG
GTTCCCATCCCTGTGCCCCCACTGGAGGTGCTGAAACTTGGGGAGCAGATGACCCAGGAAGCCCGAGAGC
ATCTCTACCTCGTCCTCTTCTTTGACAACAAACGAACCTGGCAGTGGCTGCCCAGGACCAAGCTGGTTCC
TCTGGGTGTGAACCAGGACCTAGACAAGGAGAAGATGCTGGAGGGCCGCAAGTCCAACATCCGCAAGTCA
GTACAGATCGCCTACCACAGGGCTCTGCAGCACCGCAGCAAGGTGCAAGGCGAGCAGAGCAGTGAGACCA
GCGATAGTGATTAGTAATGAACTAGTCCGTAACTTGAAAGTATTTCGATTTCTTGGCTTTATATATCTTG
TGGAAAGGACGACTTAAGGGTGCGGCTGTATTCCCA
