>Addgene plasmid #144258 | TFORF2889 | depositor partial sequence | sequence record 284890 | Barcode
CTTAAGGGTGCGGCTGTATTCCCA
